Addgene plasmid #148832: pnYC-NvM-DmBam_1-140_AG
Purpose: Bacterial Expression of DmBam_1-140
Depositing lab: Elisa Izaurralde. Depositing organization: Max Planck Institute for Developmental Biology. Publication: Drosophila Bag-of-marbles directly interacts with the CAF40 subunit of the CCR4-NOT complex to elicit repression of mRNA targets. Sgromo A, Raisch T, Backhaus C, Keskeny C, Alva V, Weichenrieder O, Izaurralde E. RNA. 2018 Mar;24(3):381-395. doi: 10.1261/rna.064584.117. Epub 2017 Dec 18. PubMed 29255063.
Backbone
  Vector backbone: Unknown
  Vector type: Bacterial Expression
Growth in bacteria
  Bacterial resistance: Chloramphenicol, 25 μg/mL
  Growth temperature: 37°C
  Growth strain: DH5alpha
  Copy number: Low Copy
Gene/Insert
  Gene/Insert name: DmBam_1-140
  Species: D. melanogaster (fly)
  Entrez Gene: bam (a.k.a. Dmel_CG10422, BAM, Bam, Bam-C, BamC, BamF, CG10422, Dmel\CG10422, alpha, fs(3)neo61, ham)
  Cloning method: Unknown
Terms and licenses: Academic/Nonprofit Terms; Industry Terms: Not Available to Industry
Depositor comments: Plasmids from this collection were made available to the research community and donated after the lab closed. Please note that the sequence provided by the depositing laboratory may be theoretical/predicted or based on Sanger sequencing results. There may be discrepancies between sequencing results obtained by Addgene and the depositor sequence. If an Addgene verified sequence is not available, please contact before placing your order to request that our lab fully sequence the plasmid.
How to cite: pnYC-NvM-DmBam_1-140_AG was a gift from Elisa Izaurralde (Addgene plasmid # 148832 ; http://n2t.net/addgene:148832 ; RRID:Addgene_148832)
