[The description below was written by a language model from this plasmid's Addgene catalogue record and pLannotate feature annotations shown in this document.]
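Description:
pnYC-NvM-DmBam_1-140_AG is a 5,885 bp bacterial expression plasmid for producing an N-terminal fragment (residues 1–140) of the Drosophila melanogaster Bag-of-marbles (Bam) protein in E. coli. The catalogue lists the backbone as unknown, but the annotated features point to a pACYC-type architecture: a p15A origin of replication, a chloramphenicol acetyltransferase gene with its own cat promoter for selection, and scattered remnants of a tetracycline resistance gene and its promoter, which appear to have been interrupted by insertion of the expression cassette. The p15A origin gives low-to-medium copy number and is compatible with ColE1-type plasmids, so vectors of this kind can be maintained alongside a second expression plasmid for co-expression of interacting partners, although the record does not state that this was the intent. Short fragments annotated as resD, RSF ori and IS1 are probably backbone remnants or homology hits rather than functional elements.

The expression cassette is driven by a T7 promoter under lac operator control, followed by the phage T7 gene 10 ribosome binding site, so transcription requires a host supplying T7 RNA polymerase and is inducible with IPTG. The open reading frame begins with a cytosolic maltose-binding protein lacking its signal sequence, fused upstream of the Bam 1–140 coding region. MBP serves as a solubility enhancer and affinity handle. The gap between MBP and Bam may hold a linker, but none is annotated. A short match to a T7 gene 10-derived solubility tag lies downstream of the insert, just ahead of the T7 terminator, and it is unclear whether it is translated. The associated study concerns Bam binding to the CAF40 subunit of the CCR4-NOT complex, which suggests use in producing recombinant protein for interaction or structural work.
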