Features (pLannotate 1.2.2; 18 found; start..end, strand, type, name):
    739..834     -  CDS            resD (fragment): REDF_ECOLI - Also known as D. Protein inferred from homology: Swiss-Prot protein existence level 3. Acts as a repressor of transcription and as a site-specific resolvase that cleaves at the RfsF site. From Escherichia coli (strain K12).
    824..881     +  CDS            TcR (fragment): tetracycline efflux protein; tet; confers resistance to tetracycline
    878..971     -  CDS            TcR (fragment): tetracycline efflux protein; tet; confers resistance to tetracycline
   1475..2375    -  CDS            TcR (fragment): tetracycline efflux protein; tet; confers resistance to tetracycline
   2402..2420    +  promoter       T7 promoter: promoter for bacteriophage T7 RNA polymerase
   2421..2445    +  protein_bind   lac operator: The lac repressor binds to the lac operator to inhibit transcription in E. coli. This inhibition can be relieved by adding lactose or isopropyl-β-D-thiogalactopyranoside (IPTG). lac repressor encoded by lacI
   2460..2482    +  RBS            RBS: efficient ribosome binding site from bacteriophage T7 gene 10 (Olins and Rangwala, 1989)
   2493..3589    +  CDS            MBP (fragment): maltose binding protein from E. coli; malE (mutated); This version of the gene does not encode a signal sequence, so MBP will remain in the cytosol.
   3638..4057    +  CDS            bam (fragment): BAM_DROME - Experimental evidence at protein level: Swiss-Prot protein existence level 1. Required to initiate both male and female gametogenesis. May regulate cystoblast cell divisions. From Drosophila melanogaster (Fruit fly).
   4074..4123    +  CDS            SET1 (fragment): solubility-enhancement tag derived from T7 phage gene 10B
   4131..4178    +  terminator     T7 terminator: transcription terminator for bacteriophage T7 RNA polymerase
   4201..4305    -  CDS            TcR (fragment): tetracycline efflux protein; tet; confers resistance to tetracycline
   4353..4381    -  promoter       tet promoter: E. coli promoter for tetracycline efflux protein gene
   4493..5038    +  rep_origin     p15A ori: Plasmids containing the medium-copy-number p15A origin of replication can be propagated in E. coli cells that contain a second plasmid with the ColE1 origin.
   5126..5181    +  rep_origin     RSF ori (fragment): Plasmids containing the RSF 1030 origin of replication can be propagated in E. coli cells that contain additional plasmids with compatible origins.
   5300..5443    -  mobile_element IS1 (fragment): prokaryotic transposable element IS1
   5564..5666    +  promoter       cat promoter: promoter of the E. coli cat gene encoding chloramphenicol acetyltransferase
   5667..441     +  CDS            CmR (across the origin): chloramphenicol acetyltransferase; cat; confers resistance to chloramphenicol
>Addgene plasmid #148832 | pnYC-NvM-DmBam_1-140_AG | depositor full sequence | sequence record 291280 | Full Sequence
GGTATGGCAATGAAAGACGGTGAGCTGGTGATATGGGATAGTGTTCACCCTTGTTACACCGTTTTCCATG
AGCAAACTGAAACGTTTTCATCGCTCTGGAGTGAATACCACGACGATTTCCGGCAGTTTCTACACATATA
TTCGCAAGATGTGGCGTGTTACGGTGAAAACCTGGCCTATTTCCCTAAAGGGTTTATTGAGAATATGTTT
TTCGTCTCAGCCAATCCCTGGGTGAGTTTCACCAGTTTTGATTTAAACGTGGCCAATATGGACAACTTCT
TCGCCCCCGTTTTCACCATGGGCAAATATTATACGCAAGGCGACAAGGTGCTGATGCCGCTGGCGATTCA
GGTTCATCATGCCGTCTGTGATGGCTTCCATGTCGGCAGAATGCTTAATGAATTACAACAGTACTGCGAT
GAGTGGCAGGGCGGGGCGTAATTTTTTTAAGGCAGTTATTGGTGCCCTTAAACGCCTGGTGCTACGCCTG
AATAAGTGATAATAAGCGGATGAATGGCAGAAATTCGAAAGCAAATTCGACCCGGTCGTCGGTTCAGGGC
AGGGTCGTTAAATAGCCGCTTATGTCTATTGCTGGTTTACCGGTTTATTGACTACCGGAAGCAGTGTGAC
CGTGTGCTTCTCAAATGCCTGAGGCCAGTTTGCTCAGGCTCTCCCCGTGGAGGTAATAATTGACGATATG
ATCATTTATTCTGCCTCCCAGAGCCTGATAAAAACGGTTAGCGCTTCGTTAATACAGATGTAGGTGTTCC
ACAGGGTAGCCAGCAGCATCCTGCGATGCAGATCCGGAACATAATGGTGCAGGGCGCTTGTTTCGGCGTG
GGTATGGTGGCAGGCCCCGTGGCCGGGGGACTGTTGGGCGCTGCCGGCACCTGTCCTACGAGTTGCATGA
TAAAGAAGACAGTCATAAGTGCGGCGACGATAGTCATGCCCCGCGCCCACCGGAAGGAGCTACCGGACAG
CGGTGCGGACTGTTGTAACTCAGAATAAGAAATGAGGCCGCTCATGGCGTTGACTCTCAGTCATAGTATC
GTGGTATCACCGGTTGGTTCCACTCTCTGTTGCGGGCAACTTCAGCAGCACGTAGGGGACTTCCGCGTTT
CCAGACTTTACGAAACACGGAAACCGAAGACCATTCATGTTGTTGCTCAGGTCGCAGACGTTTTGCAGCA
GCAGTCGCTTCACGTTCGCTCGCGTATCGGTGATTCATTCTGCTAACCAGTAAGGCAACCCCGCCAGCCT
AGCCGGGTCCTCAACGACAGGAGCACGATCATGCGCACCCGTGGCCAGGACCCAACGCTGCCCGAGATGC
GCCGCGTGCGGCTGCTGGAGATGGCGGACGCGATGGATATGTTCTGCCAAGGGTTGGTTTGCGCATTCAC
AGTTCTCCGCAAGAATTGATTGGCTCCAATTCTTGGAGTGGTGAATCCGTTAGCGAGGTGCCGCCGGCTT
CCATTCAGGTCGAGGTGGCCCGGCTCCATGCACCGCGACGCAACGCGGGGAGGCAGACAAGGTATAGGGC
GGCGCCTACAATCCATGCCAACCCGTTCCATGTGCTCGCCGAGGCGGCATAAATCGCCGTGACGATCAGC
GGTCCAGTGATCGAAGTTAGGCTGGTAAGAGCCGCGAGCGATCCTTGAAGCTGTCCCTGATGGTCGTCAT
CTACCTGCCTGGACAGCATGGCCTGCAACGCGGGCATCCCGATGCCGCCGGAAGCGAGAAGAATCATAAT
GGGGAAGGCCATCCAGCCTCGCGTCGCGAACGCCAGCAAGACGTAGCCCAGCGCGTCGGCCGCCATGCCG
GCGATAATGGCCTGCTTCTCGCCGAAACGTTTGGTGGCGGGACCAGTGACGAAGGCTTGAGCGAGGGCGT
GCAAGATTCCGAATACCGCAAGCGACAGGCCGATCATCGTCGCGCTCCAGCGAAAGCGGTCCTCGCCGAA
AATGACCCAGAGCGCTGCCGGCACCTGTCCTACGAGTTGCATGATAAAGAAGACAGTCATAAGTGCGGCG
ACGATAGTCATGCCCCGCGCCCACCGGAAGGAGCTGACTGGGTTGAAGGCTCTCAAGGGCATCGGTCGAC
GCTCTCCCTTATGCGACTCCTGCATTAGGAAGCAGCCCAGTAGTAGGTTGAGGCCGTTGAGCACCGCCGC
CGCAAGGAATGGTGCATGCAAGGAGATGGCGCCCAACAGTCCCCCGGCCACGGGGCCTGCCACCATACCC
ACGCCGAAACAAGCGCTCATGAGCCCGAAGTGGCGAGCCCGATCTTCCCCATCGGTGATGTCGGCGATAT
AGGCGCCAGCAACCGCACCTGTGGCGCCGGTGATGCCGGCCACGATGCGTCCGGCGTAGAGGATCAGACT
AAGATCTCGATCCCGCGAAATTAATACGACTCACTATAGGGGAATTGTGAGCGGATAACAATTCCCCACT
AGTAATAATTTTGTTTAACTTTAAGAAGGAGATATACCATGGAAACTGAAGAAGGTAAACTGGTAATCTG
GATTAACGGCGATAAAGGCTATAACGGTCTCGCTGAAGTCGGTAAGAAATTCGAGAAAGATACCGGAATT
AAAGTCACCGTTGAGCATCCGGATAAACTGGAAGAGAAATTCCCACAGGTTGCGGCAACTGGCGATGGCC
CTGACATTATCTTCTGGGCACACGACCGCTTTGGTGGCTACGCTCAATCTGGCCTGTTGGCTGAAATCAC
CCCGGACAAAGCGTTCCAGGACAAGCTGTATCCGTTTACCTGGGATGCCGTACGTTACAACGGCAAGCTG
ATTGCTTACCCGATCGCTGTTGAAGCGTTATCGCTGATTTATAACAAAGACCTGCTGCCGAACCCGCCAA
AAACCTGGGAAGAGATCCCGGCGCTGGATAAAGAACTGAAAGCGAAAGGTAAGAGCGCCCTGATGTTCAA
CCTGCAAGAACCGTACTTCACCTGGCCGCTGATTGCTGCTGACGGGGGTTATGCGTTCAAGTATGAAAAC
GGCAAGTACGACATTAAAGACGTGGGCGTGGATAACGCTGGCGCGAAAGCGGGTCTGACCTTCCTGGTTG
ACCTGATTAAAAACAAACACATGAATGCAGACACCGATTACTCCATCGCAGAAGCTGCCTTTAATAAAGG
CGAAACAGCGATGACCATCAACGGCCCGTGGGCATGGTCCAACATCGACACCAGCAAAGTGAATTATGGT
GTAACGGTACTGCCGACCTTCAAGGGTCAACCATCCAAACCGTTCGTTGGCGTGCTGAGCGCAGGTATTA
ACGCCGCCAGTCCGAACAAAGAGCTGGCAAAAGAGTTCCTCGAAAACTATCTGCTGACTGATGAAGGTCT
GGAAGCGGTTAATAAAGACAAACCGCTGGGTGCCGTAGCGCTGAAGTCTTACGAGGAAGAGTTGGCGAAA
GATCCACGTATTGCCGCCACGATGGAAAACGCCCAGAAAGGTGAAATCATGCCGAACATCCCGCAGATGT
CCGCTTTCTGGTATGCCGTGCGTACTGCGGTGATCAACGCCGCCAGCGGTCGTCAGACTGTCGATGAAGC
CCTTAAAGACGCGCAGACTGGTACCGGCAGCGGCGAAAACCTTTACTTCCAGGGCCATATGCTCGAGATG
CTTAATGCACGTGACGTGTGTCCTGAGGGCAACGACGACCAGCAGTTGGACCACAATTTTAAGCAGATGG
AGGAGCATTTGGCCTTAATGGTGGAAGGCAATGAAAACGAAGATCCGAGGAAAGCCACTTGTGAGTACGA
GGATACGAACGAAGATGGTGCAACCTGCACATCGGGCGTTTTATCCGAAATCCAGGAGAACTTCGGTAGA
CTCCGGTTGTGTGACGTTACTGCACCACTCCTCGAATTCCACGGTTTGGATTGCTTGCAACAGATTCAAA
AGCGCTCGCGCCATTTTGCATTCGACGGTTCTCCGGCCAAGAAGTCGCGATCCGGAGGCGTGTTGGTCAC
CGGGCCAAAGCAGAAGCAACTGCAGAAGGAAAATGTGTGGAACCGGAAGAGTAAAGGCTCTGCGTCCTAA
CCTAGGAGATCCGGCTGCTAACAAAGCCCGAAAGGAAGCTGAGTTGGCTGCTGCCACCGCTGAGCAATAA
CTAGCATAACCCCTTGGGGCCTCTAAACGGGTCTTGAGGGGTTTTTTGCTGAAAGGAGGAACTATATCCG
GATATCCCGCAAGAGGCCCGGCAGTACCGGCATAACCAAGCCTATGCCTACAGCATCCAGGGTGACGGTG
CCGAGGATGACGATGAGCGCATTGTTAGATTTCATACACGGTGCCTGACTGCGTTAGCAATTTAACTGTG
ATAAACTACCGCATTAAAGCTTATCGATGATAAGCTGTCAAACATGAGAATTACAACTTATATCGTATGG
GGCTGACTTCAGGTGCTACATTTGAAGAGATAAATTGCACTGAAATCAAGAAATATTTTATCTGATTAAT
AAGATGATCTTCTTGAGATCGTTTTGGTCTGCGCGTAATCTCTTGCTCTGAAAACGAAAAAACCGCCTTG
CAGGGCGGTTTTTCGAAGGTTCTCTGAGCTACCAACTCTTTGAACCGAGGTAACTGGCTTGGAGGAGCGC
AGTCACCAAAACTTGTCCTTTCAGTTTAGCCTTAACCGGCGCATGACTTCAAGACTAACTCCTCTAAATC
AATTACCAGTGGCTGCTGCCAGTGGTGCTTTTGCATGTCTTTCCGGGTTGGACTCAAGACGATAGTTACC
GGATAAGGCGCAGCGGTCGGACTGAACGGGGGGTTCGTGCATACAGTCCAGCTTGGAGCGAACTGCCTAC
CCGGAACTGAGTGTCAGGCGTGGAATGAGACAAACGCGGCCATAACAGCGGAATGACACCGGTAAACCGA
AAGGCAGGAACAGGAGAGCGCACGAGGGAGCCGCCAGGGGGAAACGCCTGGTATCTTTATAGTCCTGTCG
GGTTTCGCCACCACTGATTTGAGCGTCAGATTTCGTGATGCTTGTCAGGGGGGCGGAGCCTATGGAAAAA
CGGCTTTGCCGCGGCCCTCTCACTTCCCTGTTAAGTATCTTCCTGGCATCTTCCAGGAAATCTCCGCCCC
GTTCGTAAGCCATTTCCGCTCGCCGCAGTCGAACGACCGAGCGTAGCGAGTCAGTGAGCGAGGAAGCGGA
ATATATCCTGTATCACATATTCTGCTGACGCACCGGTGCAGCCTTTTTTCTCCTGCCACATGAAGCACTT
CACTGACACCCTCATCAGTGCCAACATAGTAAGCCAGTATACACTCCCCTAGCGCTGATGTCCGGCGGTG
CTTTTGCCGTTACGCACCACCCCGTCAGTAGCTGAACAGGAGGGACAGCTGATAGAAACAGAAGCCACTG
GAGCACCTCAAAAACACCATCATACACTAAATCAGTAAGTTGGCAGCATCACCCGACGCACTTTGCGCCG
AATAAATACCTGTGACGGAAGATCACTTCGCAGAATAAATAAATCCTGGTGTCCCTGTTGATACCGGGAA
GCCCTGGGCCAACTTTTGGCGAAAATGAGACGTTGATCGGCACGTAAGAGGTTCCAACTTTCACCATAAT
GAAATAAGATCACTACCGGGCGTATTTTTTGAGTTATCGAGATTTTCAGGAGCTAAGGAAGCTAAAATGG
AGAAAAAAATCACTGGATATACCACCGTTGATATATCCCAATGGCATCGTAAAGAACATTTTGAGGCATT
TCAGTCAGTTGCTCAATGTACCTATAACCAGACCGTTCAGCTGGATATTACGGCCTTTTTAAAGACCGTA
AAGAAAAATAAGCACAAGTTTTATCCGGCCTTTATTCACATTCTTGCCCGCCTGATGAATGCTCATCCGG
AATTC
